>Addgene plasmid #190964 | pET-PLS-KP4_rpoA-U | addgene full sequence | sequence record 375932 | Addgene NGS Result
TGGCCGGAGGGAGCGATAAAATTATTCACCTGACTGACGACAGTTTTGACACGGATGTACTCAAAGCGGA
CGGGGCGATCCTCGTCGATTTCTGGGCAGAGTGGTGCGGTCCGTGCAAAATGATCGCCCCGATTCTGGAT
GAAATCGCTGACGAATATCAGGGCAAACTGACCGTTGCAAAACTGAACATCGATCAAAACCCTGGCACTG
CGCCGAAATATGGCATCCGTGGTATCCCGACTCTGCTGCTGTTCAAAAACGGTGAAGTGGCGGCAACCAA
AGTGGGTGCACTGTCTAAAGGTCAGTTGAAAGAGTTCCTCGACGCTAACCTGGCCGGTTCTGGTTCTGGC
CATATGCACCATCATCATCATCATTCTTCTGGTGAGAATCTTTATTTTCAGGGCGCCATGGGTAATTCTG
TTGTCACATGGAATTCCATGATTAGGGGCTACGCTAGAAGCGGCCAGCCCGAGGAAGCTCTGAGCCTCTT
CTCCCAGATGAGAAGGAGCGGCATCAAGCCCGATAGCTATACCTTCCCCTTCGTGCTGAAGGCTTGCGCT
TCTCTGAGCAGCCTCGAGGAAGGAAAACAAATCCACGCCCACGTCATTAAATCCGGCTTCGAGTCCGATG
TCTACGTGCAGAGCTCCCTCATTGATATGTACGCCAAGTGCGGATCTCTGGAGGACGCCAGAAAAGTGTT
TGACGAGATGCCCGAGAGGAATGTCGTGAGCTGGAACGCTATGATCAGCGGCTATGCCCAGAATGGACAA
TCCGAAGAAGCTCTGGAGCTGTTTAGAGAGATGCAGAAAGAGGGCATCAAGCCTTCCGAGTTTACCTTTT
GCTCCGTGCTGAAGGCTTGCGCCTCTCTGGGATCTCTGGAGATGGGCAAGCAAATTCACGGCTATGTGAT
CAAGTCCGGCTTTGAGTCCATCGTGTTCGTGGGAAACGCCCTCATTGACATGTATGCCAAGTGCGGCTCT
CTGGAGGATGCTAGAAAGGTCTTTGATGAGATGCCCGAAAGGACCGTTGTGAGCTGGACCGCCATGATCT
CCGGATACGCCCAGAACGGACAGAGCGAGGAGGCCCTCGAGCTCTTCAGAGAGATGCAGAGGGAGGGCGT
GAAACCCGACGAAGTGACACTGCCTTCCGTGCTCTCCGCTTGCGCCAATCTGGGCGCTCTGGAGCAAGGC
AAACAGATCCATGCCTACGTCATCAAGAACGGCTTTGAATCCGATGTGTTTGTGGGCTCCGCTCTGATCG
ACATGTACGCTAAATGCGGCTCCATCGAGGAGGCTAGGAAAGTGTTCGATGAAATGCCCGAGAAAGACGT
TGTCTCTTGGAATGCAATGATTGCCGGTTATGCCCAATGCGGGAATATTGAATTGGCTCGGCAATGTTTC
GAAGATATGCAACAGGAAGGCATCAAACCAAGCGAGGTGACTTTCACCTCAATACTTGCTGCCTGCTCTC
ATGCCGGTCTGGTCGACGAAGGCTGTAAATACTTCAAGTCCATGAAAGAGGATCACGGGATAATACCAAG
GACACACCACTACGGCTGTATGGTTGACCTTCTGGGCCGCGCCGGTTACCTTAATGAGGCCGAAAATCTC
CTGCAGACGATCCAGCCTAACATCATTGGATGGGGGAGCCTTTTGACTGCTTGTCGCACCTATGGGAATG
TAGAGCTGGGCCGACGCTGTTTCGATCAGATCGTTCAGTTGGACCCCCATAGCGCATCCGGCTATGTCCT
GATGTCCGGCATTTATAGCGACGCTCAGATGTGGGAGGATGCCGCAAAAATAGAGGAGCTCAGGCAGCAT
GCCGGGGCTTGGAAGAAGCCTGCAAAAGCATGGATCGAAGTGAACAACAAAGTGCATGAGTTTATCGTGG
GCGATAAAAGCCACCCCCAGTCCGAGGAAATCTATGCCATGCTCAAGAAGCTCAGTAACCGGATGAAGGA
AGAGGGATACGTACCCAAGATCGACCTGGTGCTGCAGCAGATGTCTGACGAAGATAAAGAGGATGCACTC
TGCGGGCATTGCGAGAAACTGGCCATCGCGTTTGGACTGATTTCTACCCCTCCGGGAACAACCATTCGGG
CGACAAAGAACCTGAGGGTGTGCATGGACTGTCACAACGCTACTAAGATCATCTCAAAGATCGAGAAGAG
AGAAATTATTATTAGAGATGCTTACAGACTGCACCACTTTAAGGACGGATCATGCAGTTGCGGAGACTAC
TACTAACTCGAGAAATAGAAGGAACATGTATTACACGTGCAAAATTTGAGAGCTAGCACCACCACCACCA
CCACTGAGATCCGGCTGCTAACAAAGCCCGAAAGGAAGCTGAGTTGGCTGCTGCCACCGCTGAGCAATAA
CTAGCATAACCCCTTGGGGCCTCTAAACGGGTCTTGAGGGGTTTTTTGCTGAAAGGAGGAACTATATCCG
GATTGGCGAATGGG
[124 nt withheld, positions 2465-2588]
C
[91 nt withheld, positions 2590-2680]
A
[49 nt withheld, positions 2682-2730]
CCTTTGACGTTGGAGTCCACGTTCTTT
[37 nt withheld, positions 2758-2794]
ACCCTATCTCGGTCTATTCTTTTGATTTATAAGGGATTTTGCCGATTTCGGCCTATTGGTTAAAAAATGA
GCTGATTTAACAAAAATTTAACGCGAATTTTAACAAAATATTAACGCTTACAATTTAGGTGGCACTTTTC
GGGGAAATGTGCGCGGAACCCCTATTTGTTTATTTTTCTAAATACATTCAAATATGTATCCGCTCATGAG
ACAATAACCCTGATAAATGCTTCAATAATATTGAAAAAGGAAGAGTATGAGTATTCAACATTTCCGTGTC
GCCCTTATTCCCTTTTTTGCGGCATTTTGCCTTCCTGTTTTTGCTCACCCAGAAACGCTGGTGAAAGTAA
AAGATGCTGAAGATCAGTTGGGTGCACGAGTGGGTTACATCGAACTGGATCTCAACAGCGGTAAGATCCT
TGAGAGTTTTCGCCCCGAAGAACGTTTTCCAATGATGAGCACTTTTAAAGTTCTGCTATGTGGCGCGGTA
TTATCCCGTATTGACGCCGGGCAAGAGCAACTCGGTCGCCGCATACACTATTCTCAGAATGACTTGGTTG
AGTACTCACCAGTCACAGAAAAGCATCTTACGGATGGCATGACAGTAAGAGAATTATGCAGTGCTGCCAT
AACCATGAGTGATAACACTGCGGCCAACTTACTTCTGACAACGATCGGAGGACCGAAGGAGCTAACCGCT
TTTTTGCACAACATGGGGGATCATGTAACTCGCCTTGATCGTTGGGAACCGGAGCTGAATGAAGCCATAC
CAAACGACGAGCGTGACACCACGATGCCTGCAGCAATGGCAACAACGTTGCGCAAACTATTAACTGGCGA
ACTACTTACTCTAGCTTCCCGGCAACAATTAATAGACTGGATGGAGGCGGATAAAGTTGCAGGACCACTT
CTGCGCTCGGCCCTTCCGGCTGGCTGGTTTATTGCTGATAAATCTGGAGCCGGTGAGCGTGGGTCTCGCG
GTATCATTGCAGCACTGGGGCCAGATGGTAAGCCCTCCCGTATCGTAGTTATCTACACGACGGGGAGTCA
GGCAACTATGGATGAACGAAATAGACAGATCGCTGAGATAGGTGCCTCACTGATTAAGCATTGGTAACTG
TCAGACCAAGTTTACTCATATATACTTTAGATTGATTTAAAACTTCATTTTTAATTTAAAAGGATCTAGG
TGAAGATCCTTTTTGATAATCTCATGACCAAAATCCCTTAACGTGAGTTTTCGTTCCACTGAGCGTCAGA
CCCCGTAGAAAAGATCAAAGGATCTTCTTGAGATCCTTTTTTTCTGCGCGTAATCTGCTGCTTGCAAACA
AAAAAACCACCGCTACCAGCGGTGGTTTGTTTGCCGGATCAAGAGCTACCAACTCTTTTTCCGAAGGTAA
CTGGCTTCAGCAGAGCGCAGATACCAAATACTGTCCTTCTAGTGTAGCCGTAGTTAGGCCACCACTTCAA
GAACTCTGTAGCACCGCCTACATACCTCGCTCTGCTAATCCTGTTACCAGTGGCTGCTGCCAGTGGCGAT
AAGTCGTGTCTTACCGGGTTGGACTCAAGACGATAGTTACCGGATAAGGCGCAGCGGTCGGGCTGAACGG
GGGGTTCGTGCACACAGCCCAGCTTGGAGCGAACGACCTACACCGAACTGAGATACCTACAGCGTGAGCT
ATGAGAAAGCGCCACGCTTCCCGAAGGGAGAAAGGCGGACAGGTATCCGGTAAGCGGCAGGGTCGGAACA
GGAGAGCGCACGAGGGAGCTTCCAGGGGGAAACGCCTGGTATCTTTATAGTCCTGTCGGGTTTCGCCACC
TCTGACTTGAGCGTCGATTTTTGTGATGCTCGTCAGGGGGGCGGAGCCTATGGAAAAACGCCAGCAACGC
GGCCTTTTTACGGTTCCTGGCCTTTTGCTGGCCTTTTGCTCACATGTTCTTTCCTGCGTTATCCCCTGAT
TCTGTGGATAACCGTATTACCGCCTTTGAGTGAGCTGATACCGCTCGCCGCAGCCGAACGACCGAGCGCA
GCGAGTCAGTGAGCGAGGAAGCGGAAGAGCGCCTGATGCGGTATTTTCTCCTTACGCATCTGTGCGGTAT
TTCACACCGCAATGGTGCACTCTCAGTACAATCTGCTCTGATGCCGCATAGTTAAGCCAGTATACACTCC
GCTATCGCTACGTGACTGGGTCATGGCTGCGCCCCGACACCCGCCAACACCCGCTGACGCGCCCTGACGG
GCTTGTCTGCTCCCGGCATCCGCTTACAGACAAGCTGTGACCGTATCCGGGAGCTGCATGTGTCAGAGGT
TTTCACCGTCATCACCGAAACGCGCGAGGCAGCTGCGGTAAAGCTCATCAGCGTGGTCGTGAAGCGATTC
ACAGATGTCTGCCTGTTCATCCGCGTCCAGCTCGTTGAGTTTCTCCAGAAGCGTTAATGTCTGGCTTCTG
ATAAAGCGGGCCATGTTAAGGGCGGTTTTTTCCTGTTTGGTCACTGATGCCTCCGTGTAAGGGGGATTTC
TGTTCATGGGGGTAATGATACCGATGAAACGAGAGAGGATGCTCACGATACGGGTTACTGATGATGAACA
TGCCCGGTTACTGGAACGTTGTGAGGGTAAACAACTGGCGGTATGGATGCGGCGGGACCAGAGAAAAATC
ACTCAGGGTCAATGCCAGCGCTTCGTTAATACAGATGTAGGTGTTCCACAGGGTAGCCAGCAGCATCCTG
CGATGCAGATCCGGAACATAATGGTGCAGGGCGCTGACTTCCGCGTTTCCAGACTTTACGAAACACGGAA
ACCGAAAACCATTCATGTTGTTGCTCAGGTCGCAGACGTTTTGCAGCAGCAGTCGCTTCACGTTCGCTCG
CGTATCGGTGATTCATTCTGCTAACCAGTAAGGCAACCCCGCCAGCCTAGCCGGGTCCTCAACGACAGGA
GCACGATCATGCGCACCCGTGGGGCCGCCATGCCGGCGATAATGGCCTGCTTCTCGCCGAAACGTTTGGT
GGCGGGACCAGTGACGAAGGCTTGAGCGAGGGCGTGCAAGATTCCGAATACCGCAAGCGACAGGCCGATC
ATCGTCGCGCTCCAGCGAAAGCGGTCCTCGCCGAAAATGACCCAGAGCGCTGCCGGCACCTGTCCTACGA
GTTGCATGATAAAGAAAACAGTCATAAGTGCGGCGACGATAGTCATGCCCCGCGCCCACCGGAAGGAGCT
GACTGGGTTGAAGGCTCTCAAGGGCATCGGTCGAGATCCCGGTGCCTAATGAGTGAGCTAACTTACATTA
ATTGCGTTGCGCTCACTGCCCGCTTTCCAGTCGGGAAACCTGTCGTGCCAGCTGCATTAATGAATCGGCC
AACGCGCGGGGAGAGGCGGTTTGCGTATTGGGCGCCAGGGTGGTTTTTCTTTTCACCAGTGATACGGGCA
ACAGCTGATTGCCCTTCACCGCCTGGCCCTGAGAGAGTTGCAGCAAGCGGTCCACGCTGGTTTGCCCCAG
CAGGCGAAAATCCTGTTTGATGGTGGTTAACGGCGGGATATAACATGAGCTGTCCTCGGTATCGTCGTAT
CCCACTACCGAGATATCCGCACCAACGCGCAGCCCGGACTCGGTAATGGCGCGCATTGCGCCCAGCGCCA
TCTGATCGTTGGCAACCAGCATCGCAGTGGGAACGATGCCCTCATTCAGCATTTGCATGGTTTGTTGAAA
ACCGGACATGGCACTCCAGTCGCCTTCCCGTTCCGCTATCGGCTGAATTTGATTGCGAGTGAGATATTTA
TGCCAGCCAGCCAGACGCAGACGCGCCGAGACAGAACTTAATGGGCCCGCTAACAGCGCGATTTGCTGGT
GACCCAATGCGACCAGATGCTCCACGCCCAGTCGCGTACCGTCCTCATGGGAGAAAATAATACTGTTGAT
GGGTGTCTGGTCAGAGACATCAAGAAATAACGCCGGAACATTAGTGCAGGCAGCTTCCACAGCAATGGCA
TCCTGGTCATCCAGCGGATAGTTAATGATCAGCCCACTGACGCGTTGCGCGAGAAGATTGTGCACCGCCG
CTTTACAGGCTTCGACGCCGCTTCGTTCTACCATCGACACCACCACGCTGGCACCCAGTTGATCGGCGCG
AGATTTAATCGCCGCGACAATTTGCGACGGCGCGTGCAGGGCCAGACTGGAGGTGGCAACGCCAATCAGC
AACGACTGTTTGCCCGCCAGTTGTTGTGCCACGCGGTTGGGAATGTAATTCAGCTCCGCCATCGCCGCTT
CCACTTTTTCCCGCGTTTTCGCAGAAACGTGGCTGGCCTGGTTCACCACGCGGGAAACGGTCTGATAAGA
GACACCGGCATACTCTGCGACATCGTATAACGTTACTGGTTTCACATTCACCACCCTGAATTGACTCTCT
TCCGGGCGCTATCATGCCATACCGCGAAAGGTTTTGCGCCATTCGATGGTGTCCGGGATCTCGACGCTCT
CCCTTATGCGACTCCTGCATTAGGAAGCAGCCCAGTAGTAGGTTGAGGCCGTTGAGCACCGCCGCCGCAA
GGAATGGTGCATGCAAGGAGATGGCGCCCAACAGTCCCCCGGCCACGGGGCCTGCCACCATACCCACGCC
GAAACAAGCGCTCATGAGCCCGAAGTGGCGAGCCCGATCTTCCCCATCGGTGATGTCGGCGATATAGGCG
CCAGCAACCGCACCTGTGGCGCCGGTGATGCCGGCCACGATGCGTCCGGCGTAGAGGATCGAGATCTCGA
TCCCGCGAAATTAATACGACTCACTATAGGGGAATTGTGAGCGGATAACAATTCCCCTCTAGAAATAATT
TTGTTTAACTTTAAGAAGGAGATATACATATGGCTAGCATGACTGGTGGACAGCAAATGGGTCGCA
Features (pLannotate 1.2.2; 22 found; start..end, strand, type, name):
     11..335     +  CDS            TrxA (fragment): E. coli thioredoxin; trxA
    384..403     +  CDS            capTEV™ (fragment): composite tag for in vivo biotinylation, TEV protease cleavage, and 6xHis tagging
   1923..2243    +  CDS            DYW1 (fragment): PPR74_ARATH - Also known as PCMP-H50. Experimental evidence at protein level: Swiss-Prot protein existence level 1. Plays a major role in single RNA editing events in chloroplasts. Acts as a site-recognition transacting factor involved in the edition of the site 1 of ndhD (ndhD-1 site corresponding to cytidine-2), which is a plastid-encoded subunit of the NADH- plastoquinone oxidoreductase. The interaction with CRR4 is required for its function in editing the ndhD-1 site. From Arabidopsis thaliana (Mouse-ear cress).
   2297..2314    +  CDS            9xHis (fragment): 9xHis affinity tag
   2324..2373    +  CDS            SET1 (fragment): solubility-enhancement tag derived from T7 phage gene 10B
   2381..2428    +  terminator     T7 terminator: transcription terminator for bacteriophage T7 RNA polymerase
   2465..2893    +  rep_origin     f1 ori (sequence partly withheld): f1 bacteriophage origin of replication; arrow indicates direction of (+) strand synthesis
   2946..3050    +  promoter       AmpR promoter: bla
   3051..3911    +  CDS            AmpR: β-lactamase; bla; confers resistance to ampicillin, carbenicillin, and related antibiotics
   4082..4670    +  rep_origin     ori: high-copy-number ColE1/pMB1/pBR322/pUC origin of replication
   4856..4995    -  misc_feature   bom: basis of mobility region from pBR322
   5097..5288    -  CDS            rop: Rop protein, which maintains plasmids at low copy number; rop
   5305..5685    +  CDS            YPB1_ECOLX: Protein predicted: Swiss-Prot protein existence level 4. From Escherichia coli.
   5757..6048    -  CDS            TcR (fragment): tetracycline efflux protein; tet; confers resistance to tetracycline
   6063..6084    -  protein_bind   CAP binding site: CAP binding activates transcription in the presence of cAMP. E. coli catabolite activator protein
   6097..7179    -  CDS            lacI: lac repressor; lacI; The lac repressor binds to the lac operator to inhibit transcription in E. coli. This inhibition can be relieved by adding lactose or isopropyl-β-D-thiogalactopyranoside (IPTG).
   7180..7257    -  promoter       lacI promoter: lacI
   7265..7544    -  CDS            TcR (fragment): tetracycline efflux protein; tet; confers resistance to tetracycline
   7566..7584    +  promoter       T7 promoter: promoter for bacteriophage T7 RNA polymerase
   7585..7609    +  protein_bind   lac operator: The lac repressor binds to the lac operator to inhibit transcription in E. coli. This inhibition can be relieved by adding lactose or isopropyl-β-D-thiogalactopyranoside (IPTG). lac repressor encoded by lacI
   7624..7646    +  RBS            RBS: efficient ribosome binding site from bacteriophage T7 gene 10 (Olins and Rangwala, 1989)
   7654..7686    +  CDS            T7 tag (gene 10 leader): leader peptide from bacteriophage T7 gene 10 promotes efficient translation in E. coli
