[The description below was written by a language model from this plasmid's Addgene catalogue record and pLannotate feature annotations shown in this document.]
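Description:
pET-PLS-KP4_rpoA-U is a bacterial expression plasmid built on the pET21b backbone, designed to test in E. coli whether the synthetic protein KP4 can perform U-to-C RNA editing at the Arabidopsis rpoA editing site. It is propagated through a ColE1/pBR322-type origin accompanied by the rop gene and bom region, consistent with the low copy number recorded, and is selected with ampicillin via the bla (AmpR) cassette. An f1 origin is also present, and the short tetracycline-resistance fragments annotated around lacI are non-functional pBR322 remnants typical of pET vectors.

Expression is driven by a T7 promoter with an adjacent lac operator, and the plasmid carries lacI. Transcription therefore depends on T7 RNA polymerase supplied by the host and is inducible with IPTG. A T7 gene 10 ribosome binding site and leader (T7 tag) open the reading frame, which the annotation shows continuing into an E. coli thioredoxin fragment, a common solubility partner, and a short His/TEV-type tag match in line with the N-terminal His tag listed in the catalogue. The insert, PLS-KP4, is a synthetic pentatricopeptide repeat protein. Most of its repeat tract is unannotated, but its C-terminal portion matches a DYW-domain protein from Arabidopsis, the domain class associated with plant organellar RNA editing. A second His-tag match lies downstream, before the T7 terminator. The "rpoA-U" in the name suggests the target site, carrying a U at the editing position, is included on the construct, but the feature table does not annotate it, so its location cannot be stated.
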