Addgene plasmid #190964: pET-PLS-KP4_rpoA-U
Purpose: Test the U-to-C editing activity of KP4 on AtrpoA editing site, in E. coli
Depositing lab: Bernard Gutmann. Depositing organization: EditForce, Inc. Publication: U-to-C RNA editing by synthetic PPR-DYW proteins in bacteria and human culture cells. Ichinose M, Kawabata M, Akaiwa Y, Shimajiri Y, Nakamura I, Tamai T, Nakamura T, Yagi Y, Gutmann B. Commun Biol. 2022 Sep 15;5(1):968. doi: 10.1038/s42003-022-03927-3. PubMed 36109586.
Backbone
  Vector backbone: pET21b
  Vector type: Bacterial Expression
Growth in bacteria
  Bacterial resistance: Ampicillin, 100 μg/mL
  Growth temperature: 37°C
  Growth strain: DH5alpha
  Copy number: Low Copy
Gene/Insert
  Gene/Insert name: PLS-KP4
  Species: Synthetic
  Promoter: T7
  Tag / fusion protein: His (N terminal on insert)
  Cloning method: Restriction Enzyme; 5′ cloning site Unknown (unknown if destroyed); 3′ cloning site Unknown (unknown if destroyed)
Terms and licenses: Academic/Nonprofit Terms; Industry Terms: Not Available to Industry
How to cite: pET-PLS-KP4_rpoA-U was a gift from Bernard Gutmann (Addgene plasmid # 190964 ; http://n2t.net/addgene:190964 ; RRID:Addgene_190964)
